Addgene plasmid #183162: pUC19/NLS-mChe
Purpose: Construct for transient expression of cell nucleus-targeted mCherry in plants.
Depositing lab: Yao-Guang Liu & Qinlong Zhu. Depositing organization: South China Agricultural University (SCAU). Publication: All-in-one: A Robust Fluorescent Fusion Protein Vector Toolbox for Protein Localization and BiFC Analyses in Plants. Han J, Ma K, Li H, Su J, Zhou L, Tang J, Zhang S, Hou Y, Chen L, Liu YG, Zhu Q. Plant Biotechnol J. 2022 Feb 18. doi: 10.1111/pbi.13790. PubMed 35179286.
Backbone
  Vector backbone: pUC19
  Vector type: Plant Expression
Growth in bacteria
  Bacterial resistance: Ampicillin, 100 μg/mL
  Growth temperature: 37°C
  Growth strain: DH5alpha
  Copy number: High Copy
Gene/Insert
  Gene/Insert name: NLS-mCherry (alt name: nucleus-targeted mCherry)
  Species: Synthetic
  Tag / fusion protein: 16 aa nuclear localization signal of SV40 (Simian virus 40) large T antigen (N terminal on insert); 16 aa nuclear localization signal (C terminal on insert)
  Cloning method: Unknown
Terms and licenses: Academic/Nonprofit Terms; Industry Terms: Not Available to Industry
How to cite: pUC19/NLS-mChe was a gift from Yao-Guang Liu & Qinlong Zhu (Addgene plasmid # 183162 ; http://n2t.net/addgene:183162 ; RRID:Addgene_183162)
