[The description below was written by a language model from this plasmid's Addgene catalogue record and pLannotate feature annotations shown in this document.]
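Description:
pUC19/NLS-mChe is a small, non-binary plant expression plasmid of about 4.8 kb built on the pUC19 cloning backbone and intended for transient expression of a nucleus-targeted red fluorescent protein in plant cells. In E. coli it replicates from the high-copy ColE1/pUC origin and is selected with ampicillin through the β-lactamase gene and its native promoter. Remnants of the parental vector are still detectable, including the lac promoter, operator and CAP site, fragments of lacZα and lacI, part of the multiple cloning site, and short bom and rop fragments. No T-DNA borders or plant selectable marker are annotated, which is consistent with direct DNA delivery for transient assays rather than Agrobacterium-mediated stable transformation.

The payload is a single expression cassette in which the cauliflower mosaic virus 35S promoter, a strong constitutive plant promoter, drives an mCherry coding sequence that ends at the nopaline synthase terminator and polyadenylation signal. According to the catalogue entry, mCherry is flanked on both its N and C termini by 16-amino-acid nuclear localization signals, the N-terminal one being described as that of the SV40 large T antigen. These short signals are not called out in the automated feature table, but unannotated sequence lies on either side of the mCherry ORF. An attB1 Gateway recombination site and a T7 gene 10 ribosome binding site sit between the promoter and the coding region, probably carried over from construction. The plasmid belongs to a toolbox of fluorescent fusion vectors for protein localization and BiFC analyses in plants, where its nucleus-targeted mCherry could plausibly be co-expressed as a red nuclear marker.
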