Features (pLannotate 1.2.2; 16 found; start..end, strand, type, name):
    535..876     +  promoter       CaMV 35S promoter: strong constitutive promoter from cauliflower mosaic virus
    898..922     +  protein_bind   attB1: mutant version of attB; recombination site for the Gateway® BP reaction BP Clonase™
    934..954     +  RBS            RBS: efficient ribosome binding site from bacteriophage T7 gene 10 (Olins and Rangwala, 1989)
   1015..1722    +  CDS            mCherry: mCherry is a basic (constitutively fluorescent) red fluorescent protein published in 2004, derived from Discosoma sp.. It is reported to be a very rapidly-maturing monomer with low acid sensitivity.
   1799..2051    +  terminator     NOS terminator: nopaline synthase terminator and poly(A) signal
   2104..2261    +  CDS            lacZα (fragment): LacZα fragment of β-galactosidase; lacZ fragment
   2267..2366    -  misc_feature   bom (fragment): basis of mobility region from pBR322
   2468..2503    -  CDS            rop (fragment): Rop protein, which maintains plasmids at low copy number; rop
   2598..2702    +  promoter       AmpR promoter: bla
   2703..3563    +  CDS            AmpR: β-lactamase; bla; confers resistance to ampicillin, carbenicillin, and related antibiotics
   3734..4322    +  rep_origin     ori: high-copy-number ColE1/pMB1/pBR322/pUC origin of replication
   4505..4597    +  CDS            lacI (fragment): lac repressor; lacI; The lac repressor binds to the lac operator to inhibit transcription in E. coli. This inhibition can be relieved by adding lactose or isopropyl-β-D-thiogalactopyranoside (IPTG).
   4610..4631    +  protein_bind   CAP binding site: CAP binding activates transcription in the presence of cAMP. E. coli catabolite activator protein
   4646..4676    +  promoter       lac promoter: promoter for the E. coli lac operon
   4684..4700    +  protein_bind   lac operator: The lac repressor binds to the lac operator to inhibit transcription in E. coli. This inhibition can be relieved by adding lactose or isopropyl-β-D-thiogalactopyranoside (IPTG). lac repressor encoded by lacI
   4737..4757    -  misc_feature   MCS (fragment): pUC18/19 multiple cloning site
>Addgene plasmid #183162 | pUC19/NLS-mChe | addgene full sequence | sequence record 360368 | Addgene NGS Result
GGCGCGCCATTACTCGCATCCATTCTCAGGCTGTCTCGTCTCGTCTCAGATTAGCCTTTTCAATTTCAGA
AAGAATGCTAACCCACAGATGGTTAGAGAGGCTTACGCAGCAGGTCTCATCAAGACGATCTACCCGAGCA
ATAATCTCCAGGAAATCAAATACCTTCCCAAGAAGGTTAAAGATGCAGTCAAAAGATTCAGGACTAACTG
CATCAAGAACACAGAGAAAGATATATTTCTCAAGATCAGAAGTACTATTCCAGTATGGACGATTCAAGGC
TTGCTTCACAAACCAAGGCAAGTAATAGAGATTGGAGTCTCTAAAAAGGTAGTTCCCACTGAATCAAAGG
CCATGGAGTCAAAGATTCAAATAGAGGACCTAACAGAACTCGCCGTAAAGACTGGCGAACAGTTCATACA
GAGTCTCTTACGACTCAATGACAAGAAGAAAATCTTCGTCAACATGGTGGAGCACGACACACTTGTCTAC
TCCAAAAATATCAAAGATACAGTCTCAGAAGACCAAAGGGCAATTGAGACTTTTCAACAAAGGGTAATAT
CCGGAAACCTCCTCGGATTCCATTGCCCAGCTATCTGTCACTTTATTGTGAAGATAGTGGAAAAGGAAGG
TGGCTCCTACAAATGCCATCATTGCGATAAAGGAAAGGCCATCGTTGAAGATGCCTCTGCCGACAGTGGT
CCCAAAGATGGACCCCCACCCACGAGGAGCATCGTGGAAAAAGAAGACGTTCCAACCACGTCTTCAAAGC
AAGTGGATTGATGTGATATCTCCACTGACGTAAGGGATGACGCACAATCCCACTATCCTTCGCAAGACCC
TTCCTCTATATAAGGAAGTTCATTTCATTTGGAGAGAACACGGGGGACTCTAGATCAACAAGTTTGTACA
AAAAAGCAGGCTCCGCGGCCGCCTTGTTTAACTTTAAGAAGGAGCCCTTCACCATGGCTCCTAAGAAGAA
GCGGAAGGTTGGTATTCACGGGGTGCCTGCGGCTATGGTGAGCAAGGGCGAGGAGGATAACATGGCCATC
ATCAAGGAGTTCATGCGCTTCAAGGTGCACATGGAGGGCTCCGTGAACGGCCACGAGTTCGAGATCGAGG
GCGAGGGCGAGGGCCGCCCCTACGAGGGCACCCAGACCGCCAAGCTGAAGGTGACCAAGGGTGGCCCCCT
GCCCTTCGCCTGGGACATCCTGTCCCCTCAGTTCATGTACGGCTCCAAGGCCTACGTGAAGCACCCCGCC
GACATCCCCGACTACTTGAAGCTGTCCTTCCCCGAGGGCTTCAAGTGGGAGCGCGTGATGAACTTCGAGG
ACGGCGGCGTGGTGACCGTGACCCAGGACTCCTCCCTGCAGGACGGCGAGTTCATCTACAAGGTGAAGCT
GCGCGGCACCAACTTCCCCTCCGACGGCCCCGTAATGCAGAAGAAGACCATGGGCTGGGAGGCCTCCTCC
GAGCGGATGTACCCCGAGGACGGCGCCCTGAAGGGCGAGATCAAGCAGAGGCTGAAGCTGAAGGACGGCG
GCCACTACGACGCTGAGGTCAAGACCACCTACAAGGCCAAGAAGCCCGTGCAGCTGCCCGGCGCCTACAA
CGTCAACATCAAGTTGGACATCACCTCCCACAACGAGGACTACACCATCGTGGAACAGTACGAACGCGCC
GAGGGCCGCCACTCCACCGGCGGCATGGACGAGCTGTACAAGAAGCGTCCTGCTGCCACCAAAAAGGCCG
GACAGGCTAAGAAAAAGAAGTAATAACTCGAGAAGCTCGAATTTCCCCGATCGTTCAAACATTTGGCAAT
AAAGTTTCTTAAGATTGAATCCTGTTGCCGGTCTTGCGATGATTATCATATAATTTCTGTTGAATTACGT
TAAGCATGTAATAATTAACATGTAATGCATGACGTTATTTATGAGATGGGTTTTATGATTAGAGTCCCGC
AATTATACATTTAATACGCGATAGAAAACAAAATATAGCGCGCAAACTAGGATAAATTATCGCGCGCGGT
GTCATCTAATGTTACTAGATCGGGCCAGGATACATAGATTACCACAACTCCGAGCCCTTCCACCGGCGCG
CCAATTCACTGGCCGTCGTTTTACAACGTCGTGACTGGGAAAACCCTGGCGTTACCCAACTTAATCGCCT
TGCAGCACATCCCCCTTTCGCCAGCTGGCGTAATAGCGAAGAGGCCCGCACCGATCGCCCTTCCCAACAG
TTGCGCAGCCTGAATGGCGAATGGCGCCTGATGCGGTATTTTCTCCTTACGCATCTGTGCGGTATTTCAC
ACCGCATATGGTGCACTCTCAGTACAATCTGCTCTGATGCCGCATAGTTAAGCCAGCCCCGACACCCGCC
AACACCCGCTGACGCGCCCTGACGGGCTTGTCTGCTCCCGGCATCCGCTTACAGACAAGCTGTGACCGTC
TCCGGGAGCTGCATGTGTCAGAGGTTTTCACCGTCATCACCGAAACGCGCGAGACGAAAGGGCCTCGTGA
TACGCCTATTTTTATAGGTTAATGTCATGATAATAATGGTTTCTTAGACGTCAGGTGGCACTTTTCGGGG
AAATGTGCGCGGAACCCCTATTTGTTTATTTTTCTAAATACATTCAAATATGTATCCGCTCATGAGACAA
TAACCCTGATAAATGCTTCAATAATATTGAAAAAGGAAGAGTATGAGTATTCAACATTTCCGTGTCGCCC
TTATTCCCTTTTTTGCGGCATTTTGCCTTCCTGTTTTTGCTCACCCAGAAACGCTGGTGAAAGTAAAAGA
TGCTGAAGATCAGTTGGGTGCACGAGTGGGTTACATCGAACTGGATCTCAACAGCGGTAAGATCCTTGAG
AGTTTTCGCCCCGAAGAACGTTTTCCAATGATGAGCACTTTTAAAGTTCTGCTATGTGGCGCGGTATTAT
CCCGTATTGACGCCGGGCAAGAGCAACTCGGTCGCCGCATACACTATTCTCAGAATGACTTGGTTGAGTA
CTCACCAGTCACAGAAAAGCATCTTACGGATGGCATGACAGTAAGAGAATTATGCAGTGCTGCCATAACC
ATGAGTGATAACACTGCGGCCAACTTACTTCTGACAACGATCGGAGGACCGAAGGAGCTAACCGCTTTTT
TGCACAACATGGGGGATCATGTAACTCGCCTTGATCGTTGGGAACCGGAGCTGAATGAAGCCATACCAAA
CGACGAGCGTGACACCACGATGCCTGTAGCAATGGCAACAACGTTGCGCAAACTATTAACTGGCGAACTA
CTTACTCTAGCTTCCCGGCAACAATTAATAGACTGGATGGAGGCGGATAAAGTTGCAGGACCACTTCTGC
GCTCGGTCCTTCCGGCTGGCTGGTTTATTGCTGATAAATCTGGAGCCGGTGAGCGTGGGTCTCGCGGTAT
CATTGCAGCACTGGGGCCAGATGGTAAGCCCTCCCGTATCGTAGTTATCTACACGACGGGGAGTCAGGCA
ACTATGGATGAACGAAATAGACAGATCGCTGAGATAGGTGCCTCACTGATTAAGCATTGGTAACTGTCAG
ACCAAGTTTACTCATATATACTTTAGATTGATTTAAAACTTCATTTTTAATTTAAAAGGATCTAGGTGAA
GATCCTTTTTGATAATCTCATGACCAAAATCCCTTAACGTGAGTTTTCGTTCCACTGAGCGTCAGACCCC
GTAGAAAAGATCAAAGGATCTTCTTGAGATCCTTTTTTTCTGCGCGTAATCTGCTGCTTGCAAACAAAAA
AACCACCGCTACCAGCGGTGGTTTGTTTGCCGGATCAAGAGCTACCAACTCTTTTTCCGAAGGTAACTGG
CTTCAGCAGAGCGCAGATACCAAATACTGTTCTTCTAGTGTAGCCGTAGTTAGGCCACCACTTCAAGAAC
TCTGTAGCACCGCCTACATACCTCGCTCTGCTAATCCTGTTACCAGTGGCTGCTGCCAGTGGCGATAAGT
CGTGTCTTACCGGGTTGGACTCAAGACGATAGTTACCGGATAAGGCGCAGCGGTCGGGCTGAACGGGGGG
TTCGTGCACACAGCCCAGCTTGGAGCGAACGACCTACACCGAACTGAGATACCTACAGCGTGAGCTATGA
GAAAGCGCCACGCTTCCCGAAGGGAGAAAGGCGGACAGGTATCCGGTAAGCGGCAGGGTCGGAACAGGAG
AGCGCACGAGGGAGCTTCCAGGGGGAAACGCCTGGTATCTTTATAGTCCTGTCGGGTTTCGCCACCTCTG
ACTTGAGCGTCGATTTTTGTGATGCTCGTCAGGGGGGCGGAGCCTATGGAAAAACGCTAGCAACGCGGCC
TTTTTACGGTTCCTGGCCTTTTGCTGGCCTTTTGCTCACATGTTCTTTCCTGCGTTATCCCCTGATTCTG
TGGATAACCGTATTACCGCCTTTGAGTGAGCTGATACCGCTCGCCGCAGCCGAACGACCGAGCGCAGCGA
GTCAGTGAGCGAGGAAGCGGAAGAGCGCCCAATACGCAAACCGCCTCTCCCCGCGCGTTGGCCGATTCAT
TAATGCAGCTGGCACGACAGGTTTCCCGACTGGAAAGCGGGCAGTGAGCGCAACGCAATTAATGTGAGTT
AGCTCACTCATTAGGCACCCCAGGCTTTACACTTTATGCTTCCGGCTCGTATGTTGTGTGGAATTGTGAG
CGGATAACAATTTCACACAGGAAACAGCTATGACCATGATTACGCCAAGCTTGCATGCCTGCAGGTCCCC
